>Addgene plasmid #220637 | AiP1329 - pAAV-AiE2100m_3xC2-minBG-SYFP2-WPRE-BGHpA | addgene full sequence | sequence record 461984 | Addgene NGS Result
CCTGCAGGCAGCTGCGCGCTCGCTCGCTCACTGAGGCCGCCCGGGCGTCGGGCGACCTTTGGTCGCCCGG
CCTCAGTGAGCGAGCGAGCGCGCAGAGAGGGAGTGGCCAACTCCATCACTAGGGGTTCCTGCGGCCGCAC
GCGTTAAAGCAAGAAGGGAAAATGGATTTCTTAATGAGTCTGTATACAGTGCAGTATCTATGAGCTATGG
TGTGTGTGACTGCCAAGGCAGTCAGATGCTATTCAAGCAAGGAATGCTGCTCTGAGATCAGCTAGTACGT
AAGAAAGACATCCTGGCTCCTGGAAGATGACAAGAGTTTGCCTCCGTAGTATTTGAAAGAAAGTGGTCAT
GGCCATCATGAATCAATCACTTCAGGAAAAGGTTGAGCATGTGCTGTGACGACTGCAGATCTTTTTATAG
CTGTGGATTCTTTTATAGCTGCTGAGATACGACGATAGGAGTGGAGCGGTAGTTATCGTTGATTTGTTTT
AAAGCAAGAAGGGAAAATGGATTTCTTAATGAGTCTGTATACAGTGCAGTATCTATGAGCTATGGTGTGT
GTGACTGCCAAGGCAGTCAGATGCTATTCAAGCAAGGAATGCTGCTCTGAGATCAGCTAGTACGTAAGAA
AGACATCCTGGCTCCTGGAAGATGACAAGAGTTTGCCTCCGTAGTATTTGAAAGAAAGTGGTCATGGCCA
TCATGAATCAATCACTTCAGGAAAAGGTTGAGCATGTGCTGTGACGACTGCAGATCTTTTTATAGCTGTG
GATTCTTTTATAGCTGCTGAGATACGACGATAGGAGTGGAGCGGTAGTTATCGTTGATTTGTTTTAAAGC
AAGAAGGGAAAATGGATTTCTTAATGAGTCTGTATACAGTGCAGTATCTATGAGCTATGGTGTGTGTGAC
TGCCAAGGCAGTCAGATGCTATTCAAGCAAGGAATGCTGCTCTGAGATCAGCTAGTACGTAAGAAAGACA
TCCTGGCTCCTGGAAGATGACAAGAGTTTGCCTCCGTAGTATTTGAAAGAAAGTGGTCATGGCCATCATG
AATCAATCACTTCAGGAAAAGGTTGAGCATGTGCTGTGACGACTGCAGATCTTTTTATAGCTGTGGATTC
TTTTATAGCTGCTGAGATACGACGATAGGAGTGGAGCGGTAGTTATCGTTGATTTGTTTCTTAAGGAGCT
CGGGCTGGGCATAAAAGTCAGGGCAGAGCCATCTATTGCTTACATTTGCTTCTGGGATCCAGATCTTTCG
AAGCTAGCGCTACCGGTCGCCACCATGGTGAGCAAGGGCGAGGAGCTGTTCACCGGGGTGGTGCCCATCC
TGGTCGAGCTGGACGGCGACGTAAACGGCCACAAGTTCAGCGTGTCCGGCGAGGGCGAGGGCGATGCCAC
CTACGGCAAGCTGACCCTGAAGCTGATCTGCACCACCGGCAAGCTGCCCGTGCCCTGGCCCACCCTCGTG
ACCACCCTGGGCTACGGCGTGCAGTGCTTCGCCCGCTACCCCGACCACATGAAGCAGCACGACTTCTTCA
AGTCCGCCATGCCCGAAGGCTACGTCCAGGAGCGCACCATCTTCTTCAAGGACGACGGCAACTACAAGAC
CCGCGCCGAGGTGAAGTTCGAGGGCGACACCCTGGTGAACCGCATCGAGCTGAAGGGCATCGACTTCAAG
GAGGACGGCAACATCCTGGGGCACAAGCTGGAGTACAACTACAACAGCCACAACGTCTATATCACCGCCG
ACAAGCAGAAGAACGGCATCAAGGCCAACTTCAAGATCCGCCACAACATCGAGGACGGCGGCGTGCAGCT
CGCCGACCACTACCAGCAGAACACCCCCATCGGCGACGGCCCCGTGCTGCTGCCCGACAACCACTACCTG
AGCTACCAGTCCAAGCTGAGCAAAGACCCCAACGAGAAGCGCGATCACATGGTCCTGCTGGAGTTCGTGA
CCGCCGCCGGGATCACTCTCGGCATGGACGAGCTGTACAAGTAAGTCGACGGCGCGCCGCGGCCGCGAAT
TCGATATCATAATCAACCTCTGGATTACAAAATTTGTGAAAGATTGACTGGTATTCTTAACTATGTTGCT
CCTTTTACGCTATGTGGATACGCTGCTTTAATGCCTTTGTATCATGCTATTGCTTCCCGTATGGCTTTCA
TTTTCTCCTCCTTGTATAAATCCTGGTTAGTTCTTGCCACGGCGGAACTCATCGCCGCCTGCCTTGCCCG
CTGCTGGACAGGGGCTCGGCTGTTGGGCACTGACAATTCCGTGGCTCGAGAGATCTTCGACTGTGCCTTC
TAGTTGCCAGCCATCTGTTGTTTGCCCCTCCCCCGTGCCTTCCTTGACCCTGGAAGGTGCCACTCCCACT
GTCCTTTCCTAATAAAATGAGGAAATTGCATCGCATTGTCTGAGTAGGTGTCATTCTATTCTGGGGGGTG
GGGTGGGGCAGGACAGCAAGGGGGAGGATTGGGAAGACAATAGCAGGCATGAGATCTCACGTGCGGACCG
AGCGGCCGCAGGAACCCCTAGTGATGGAGTTGGCCACTCCCTCTCTGCGCGCTCGCTCGCTCACTGAGGC
CGGGCGACCAAAGGTCGCCCGACGCCCGGGCTTTGCCCGGGCGGCCTCAGTGAGCGAGCGAGCGCGCAGC
TGCCTGCAGGGGCGCCTGATGCGGTATTTTCTCCTTACGCATCTGTGCGGTATTTCACACCGCATA
[95 nt withheld, positions 2727-2821]
T
[46 nt withheld, positions 2823-2868]
C
[141 nt withheld, positions 2870-3010]
CCTTTGACGTTGGAGTCCACGTTCTTT
[37 nt withheld, positions 3038-3074]
ACTCTATCTCGGGCTATTCTTTTGATTTATAAGGGATTTTGCCGATTTCGGTCTATTGGTTAAAAAATGA
GCTGATTTAACAAAAATTTAACGCGAATTTTAACAAAATATTAACGTTTACAATTTTATGGTGCACTCTC
AGTACAATCTGCTCTGATGCCGCATAGTTAAGCCAGCCCCGACACCCGCCAACACCCGCTGACGCGCCCT
GACGGGCTTGTCTGCTCCCGGCATCCGCTTACAGACAAGCTGTGACCGTCTCCGGGAGCTGCATGTGTCA
GAGGTTTTCACCGTCATCACCGAAACGCGCGAGACGAAAGGGCCTCGTGATACGCCTATTTTTATAGGTT
AATGTCATGATAATAATGGTTTCTTAGACGTCAGGTGGCACTTTTCGGGGAAATGTGCGCGGAACCCCTA
TTTGTTTATTTTTCTAAATACATTCAAATATGTATCCGCTCATGAGACAATAACCCTGATAAATGCTTCA
ATAATATTGAAAAAGGAAGAGTATGAGTATTCAACATTTCCGTGTCGCCCTTATTCCCTTTTTTGCGGCA
TTTTGCCTTCCTGTTTTTGCTCACCCAGAAACGCTGGTGAAAGTAAAAGATGCTGAAGATCAGTTGGGTG
CACGAGTGGGTTACATCGAACTGGATCTCAACAGCGGTAAGATCCTTGAGAGTTTTCGCCCCGAAGAACG
TTTTCCAATGATGAGCACTTTTAAAGTTCTGCTATGTGGCGCGGTATTATCCCGTATTGACGCCGGGCAA
GAGCAACTCGGTCGCCGCATACACTATTCTCAGAATGACTTGGTTGAGTACTCACCAGTCACAGAAAAGC
ATCTTACGGATGGCATGACAGTAAGAGAATTATGCAGTGCTGCCATAACCATGAGTGATAACACTGCGGC
CAACTTACTTCTGACAACGATCGGAGGACCGAAGGAGCTAACCGCTTTTTTGCACAACATGGGGGATCAT
GTAACTCGCCTTGATCGTTGGGAACCGGAGCTGAATGAAGCCATACCAAACGACGAGCGTGACACCACGA
TGCCTGTAGCAATGGCAACAACGTTGCGCAAACTATTAACTGGCGAACTACTTACTCTAGCTTCCCGGCA
ACAATTAATAGACTGGATGGAGGCGGATAAAGTTGCAGGACCACTTCTGCGCTCGGCCCTTCCGGCTGGC
TGGTTTATTGCTGATAAATCTGGAGCCGGTGAGCGTGGGTCTCGCGGTATCATTGCAGCACTGGGGCCAG
ATGGTAAGCCCTCCCGTATCGTAGTTATCTACACGACGGGGAGTCAGGCAACTATGGATGAACGAAATAG
ACAGATCGCTGAGATAGGTGCCTCACTGATTAAGCATTGGTAACTGTCAGACCAAGTTTACTCATATATA
CTTTAGATTGATTTAAAACTTCATTTTTAATTTAAAAGGATCTAGGTGAAGATCCTTTTTGATAATCTCA
TGACCAAAATCCCTTAACGTGAGTTTTCGTTCCACTGAGCGTCAGACCCCGTAGAAAAGATCAAAGGATC
TTCTTGAGATCCTTTTTTTCTGCGCGTAATCTGCTGCTTGCAAACAAAAAAACCACCGCTACCAGCGGTG
GTTTGTTTGCCGGATCAAGAGCTACCAACTCTTTTTCCGAAGGTAACTGGCTTCAGCAGAGCGCAGATAC
CAAATACTGTTCTTCTAGTGTAGCCGTAGTTAGGCCACCACTTCAAGAACTCTGTAGCACCGCCTACATA
CCTCGCTCTGCTAATCCTGTTACCAGTGGCTGCTGCCAGTGGCGATAAGTCGTGTCTTACCGGGTTGGAC
TCAAGACGATAGTTACCGGATAAGGCGCAGCGGTCGGGCTGAACGGGGGGTTCGTGCACACAGCCCAGCT
TGGAGCGAACGACCTACACCGAACTGAGATACCTACAGCGTGAGCTATGAGAAAGCGCCACGCTTCCCGA
AGGGAGAAAGGCGGACAGGTATCCGGTAAGCGGCAGGGTCGGAACAGGAGAGCGCACGAGGGAGCTTCCA
GGGGGAAACGCCTGGTATCTTTATAGTCCTGTCGGGTTTCGCCACCTCTGACTTGAGCGTCGATTTTTGT
GATGCTCGTCAGGGGGGCGGAGCCTATGGAAAAACGCCAGCAACGCGGCCTTTTTACGGTTCCTGGCCTT
TTGCTGGCCTTTTGCTCACATGT
Features (pLannotate 1.2.2; 14 found; start..end, strand, type, name):
     12..39      +  repeat_region  AAV2 ITR (fragment): inverted terminal repeat of adeno-associated virus serotype 2 inverted
     68..95      +  repeat_region  AAV2 ITR (fragment): inverted terminal repeat of adeno-associated virus serotype 2 inverted
   1285..2001    +  CDS            SYFP2: SYFP2 is a basic (constitutively fluorescent) yellow fluorescent protein published in 2006, derived from Aequorea victoria. It is reported to be a very rapidly-maturing monomer with moderate acid sensitivity.
   2041..2198    +  misc_feature   WPRE (fragment): woodchuck hepatitis virus posttranscriptional regulatory element
   2204..2284    +  misc_feature   WPRE (fragment): woodchuck hepatitis virus posttranscriptional regulatory element
   2301..2412    +  polyA_signal   bGH poly(A) signal: bovine growth hormone polyadenylation signal
   2530..2670    +  repeat_region  AAV2 ITR: inverted terminal repeat of adeno-associated virus serotype 2 inverted
   2675..2726    -  misc_feature   bom (fragment): basis of mobility region from pBR322
   2745..3200    +  rep_origin     f1 ori (sequence partly withheld): f1 bacteriophage origin of replication; arrow indicates direction of (+) strand synthesis
   3201..3250    -  misc_feature   bom (fragment): basis of mobility region from pBR322
   3352..3387    -  CDS            rop (fragment): Rop protein, which maintains plasmids at low copy number; rop
   3482..3586    +  promoter       AmpR promoter: bla
   3587..4447    +  CDS            AmpR: β-lactamase; bla; confers resistance to ampicillin, carbenicillin, and related antibiotics
   4618..5206    +  rep_origin     ori: high-copy-number ColE1/pMB1/pBR322/pUC origin of replication
