[The description below was written by a language model from this plasmid's Addgene catalogue record and pLannotate feature annotations shown in this document.]
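Description:
AiP1329 - pAAV-AiE2100m_3xC2-minBG-SYFP2-WPRE-BGHpA is a 5,267 nt AAV transfer plasmid built on a pAAV2 backbone and intended for packaging into recombinant adeno-associated virus for delivery to brain tissue. It is maintained in bacteria through a high-copy ColE1/pUC-type origin and selected with ampicillin via the β-lactamase gene and its native promoter. An f1 phage origin and small remnants of the pBR322 bom and rop regions are also present in the backbone. The expression cassette is flanked by AAV2 inverted terminal repeats, which provide the signals for genome replication and encapsidation. The annotation detects a full-length ITR downstream of the cassette and only short ITR fragments upstream, which may reflect how these repeat-rich regions were sequenced or annotated. The use of a recombination-deficient propagation strain is consistent with the instability of ITRs.

The payload is a reporter cassette in which AiE2100m_3xC2, described as an optimized enhancer sequence, sits upstream of the minimal beta-globin promoter (minBG). Neither element is picked out by the automated feature table, but the roughly 1.2 kb unannotated stretch between the left ITR and the coding sequence is where they would lie, between the retained MluI and SgrAI cloning sites. A minimal promoter has little activity on its own, so expression depends on the enhancer, which supplies cell-type selectivity. The cassette drives SYFP2, a rapidly maturing monomeric yellow fluorescent protein derived from Aequorea victoria. It is followed by a WPRE (annotated as two fragments, suggesting a shortened or variant form) to boost transcript stability and expression, and by the bovine growth hormone polyadenylation signal. The construct belongs to a suite of enhancer AAVs for genetic access to cortical cell types and serves to label specific brain cell populations. The record does not state which population this enhancer targets.
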