Addgene plasmid #220637: AiP1329 - pAAV-AiE2100m_3xC2-minBG-SYFP2-WPRE-BGHpA
Purpose: AiE2100m_3xC2 is an optimized enhancer sequence, designed to drive AAV-mediated transgene expression in specific populations of brain cells
Depositing lab: Allen Institute for Brain Science & Bosiljka Tasic. Depositing organization: Allen Institute. Publication: A suite of enhancer AAVs and transgenic mouse lines for genetic access to cortical cell types. Ben-Simon Y, Hooper M, Narayan S, Daigle TL, Dwivedi D, Way SW, Oster A, Stafford DA, Mich JK, Taormina MJ, Martinez RA, Opitz-Araya X, Roth JR, Alexander JR, Allen S, Amster A, Arbuckle J, Ayala A, Baker PM, Bakken TE, Barcelli T, Barta S, Bendrick J, Bertagnolli D, Bielstein C, Bishwakarma P, Bowlus J, Boyer G, Brouner K, Casian B, Casper T, Chakka AB, Chakrabarty R, Chance RK, Chavan S, Clark M, Colbert K, Collman F, Daniel S, Departee M, DiValentin P, Donadio N, Dotson N, Egdorf T, Fliss T, Gabitto M, Garcia J, Gary A, Gasperini M, Gloe J, Goldy J, Gore BB, Graybuck L, Greisman N, Haeseleer F, Halterman C, Haradon Z, Hastings SD, Helback O, Ho W, Hockemeyer D, Huang C, Huff S, Hunker A, Johansen N, Jones D, Juneau Z, Kalmbach B, Kannan M, Khem S, Kussick E, Kutsal R, Larsen R, Lee C, Lee AY, Leibly M, Lenz GH, Li S, Liang E, Lusk N, Madigan Z, Malloy J, Malone J, McCue R, Melchor J, Mollenkopf T, Moosman S, Morin E, Newman D, Ng L, Ngo K, Omstead V, Otto S, Oyama A, Pena N, Pham T, Phillips E, Pom CA, Potekhina L, Ransford S, Ray PL, Rette D, Reynoldson C, Rimorin C, Rocha D, Ruiz A, Sanchez REA, Sawyer L, Sedeno-Cortes A, Sevigny JP, Shapovalova N, Shepard N, Shulga L, Sigler AR, Siverts L, Soliman S, Somasundaram S, Staats B, Stewart K, Szelenyi E, Tieu M, Trader C, Tran A, van Velthoven CTJ, Walker M, Wang Y, Weed N, Wirthlin M, Wood T, Wynalda B, Yao Z, Zhou T, Ariza J, Dee N, Reding M, Ronellenfitch K, Mufti S, Sunkin SM, Smith KA, Esposito L, Waters J, Thyagarajan B, Yao S, Lein ES, Zeng H, Levi BP, Ngai J, Ting JT, Tasic B. Cell. 2025 May 16:S0092-8674(25)00513-6. doi: 10.1016/j.cell.2025.05.002. PubMed 40403729.
Backbone
  Vector backbone: pAAV2
  Vector type: AAV
Growth in bacteria
  Bacterial resistance: Ampicillin, 100 μg/mL
  Growth temperature: 37°C
  Growth strain: NEB Stable
  Copy number: High Copy
Gene/Insert
  Gene/Insert name: SYFP2
  Species: Synthetic
  Promoter: minBG
  Cloning method: Gibson Cloning
Terms and licenses: Academic/Nonprofit Terms; Industry Terms: Not Available to Industry
Depositor comments: 5' Cloning Site: MluI (not destroyed), 3' Cloning Site: SgrAI (not destroyed). Please visit https://doi.org/10.1101/2024.06.10.597244 for bioRxiv preprint.
How to cite: AiP1329 - pAAV-AiE2100m_3xC2-minBG-SYFP2-WPRE-BGHpA was a gift from Allen Institute for Brain Science & Bosiljka Tasic (Addgene plasmid # 220637 ; http://n2t.net/addgene:220637 ; RRID:Addgene_220637)
